Addgene plasmid #29082: pEMS1167
Purpose: Expression of the eGFP reporter gene was not detected in the brain and eye.
Depositing lab: Elizabeth Simpson. Depositing organization: University of British Columbia. Publication: A regulatory toolbox of MiniPromoters to drive selective expression in the brain. Portales-Casamar E, Swanson DJ, Liu L, de Leeuw CN, Banks KG, Ho Sui SJ, Fulton DL, Ali J, Amirabbasi M, Arenillas DJ, Babyak N, Black SF, Bonaguro RJ, Brauer E, Candido TR, Castellarin M, Chen J, Chen Y, Cheng JC, Chopra V, Docking TR, Dreolini L, D'Souza CA, Flynn EK, Glenn R, Hatakka K, Hearty TG, Imanian B, Jiang S, Khorasan-zadeh S, Komljenovic I, Laprise S, Liao NY, Lim JS, Lithwick S, Liu F, Liu J, Lu M, McConechy M, McLeod AJ, Milisavljevic M, Mis J, O'Connor K, Palma B, Palmquist DL, Schmouth JF, Swanson MI, Tam B, Ticoll A, Turner JL, Varhol R, Vermeulen J, Watkins RF, Wilson G, Wong BK, Wong SH, Wong TY, Yang GS, Ypsilanti AR, Jones SJ, Holt RA, Goldowitz D, Wasserman WW, Simpson EM. Proc Natl Acad Sci U S A. 2010 Sep 21. 107(38):16589-94. 10.1073/pnas.1009158107 PubMed 20807748.
Backbone
  Vector backbone: pEMS1306
  Backbone size w/o insert (bp): 16454
  Vector type: Pleiades Promoter Project [sic, Pleaides Plieades]
Growth in bacteria
  Bacterial resistance: Ampicillin, 100 μg/mL
  Growth temperature: 37°C
  Growth strain: DH5alpha
  Growth instructions: DH10B
  Copy number: High Copy
Gene/Insert
  Gene/Insert name: Ple62 (alt names: DRD1; dopamine receptor D1)
  Species: H. sapiens (human)
  Insert size (bp): 3626
  Entrez Gene: DRD1 (a.k.a. D1R, DADR, DRD1A)
  Tag / fusion protein: EGFP-NLS (C terminal on backbone)
  Cloning method: Restriction Enzyme; 5′ cloning site AscI (unknown if destroyed); 3′ cloning site AscI (unknown if destroyed)
  Sequencing primers: 5′ Unknown
Terms and licenses: Academic/Nonprofit Terms; Industry Terms: Not Available to Industry
Depositor comments: Please note that Addgene's sequencing results differ from the full sequence information provided by the depositing laboratory by a deletion from bp#137-149. This difference is not known to affect the function of the plasmid.
How to cite: pEMS1167 was a gift from Elizabeth Simpson (Addgene plasmid # 29082 ; http://n2t.net/addgene:29082 ; RRID:Addgene_29082)
