[The description below was written by a language model from this plasmid's Addgene catalogue record.]
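Description:
pEMS1167 is a Pleiades Promoter Project plasmid built on the large pEMS1306 backbone (about 16.5 kb without insert). It carries Ple62, a 3.6 kb human MiniPromoter designed from regulatory sequence of the DRD1 (dopamine receptor D1) gene. The MiniPromoter was cloned by restriction enzyme into an AscI site, and the record does not say whether the flanking AscI sites were preserved. This places it upstream of a backbone-encoded EGFP-NLS reporter, a green fluorescent protein with a nuclear localisation signal that concentrates the signal in the nuclei of expressing cells. The insert is therefore a candidate regulatory element rather than a coding sequence, and EGFP-NLS reads out its transcriptional activity. The plasmid is maintained at high copy in standard E. coli cloning strains under ampicillin selection. No feature table is supplied, so the origin of replication and the other elements that make up the large backbone are not specified here.

The construct belongs to a set made to test compact human promoters for region- or cell-type-selective expression in the brain. For this one the recorded outcome is negative: eGFP expression was not detected in the brain or eye. Its main value is therefore as a documented non-expressing design, useful as a reference point or as a starting template for redesigning DRD1-based MiniPromoters, rather than as a working driver. The depositor notes that the repository's sequencing shows a short deletion of roughly a dozen base pairs near the start of the depositor's full sequence. This difference is not known to affect function.
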