>Addgene plasmid #29082 | pEMS1167 | addgene partial sequence | sequence record 41415 | EGFP-N 5'-CGTCGCCGTCCAGCTCGACCAG-3'
CCTTGCTCACCATGGTGGCGGAAGTTCCTATACCTTTTGAAGAATAGGAACTTCGGCGCGCCAAGAGAAA
GCACATCAGGGGCTCTGACACCCCTCAAGTTCCTAAGCAGGGAATAGGGGTCAGTCAGATTTCCAGGAGT
CCTCCCCACTAGGCAGCACTTTGCACAGCCAGATTGCTTCCCTGGCAGAGGGCCTCACCAACATTCCATG
AGAGGACCGCTTGAGTGGCAATCCAAGTCAATCCCGTGGATGGTCACTCTTGATTTCTACATCTGTCTTC
TGACTCCCTTGCTGCAGGTCACTGTCTTGGGCACCAGAAAGCCCCTGAATTCCCCAAATAAAGCACTGGC
TTTTTAGCATATTCTAAATCATCAATCCAGTGACTCCTGGGCCTCTGCTCTGCTAGTCAGTTGCAATCAC
ATTTCGGGGCTGTTGCTTTTCTGGTGGTGACAGGAGATTCTCCCCTTCTGAGACTCAGCTGAAAATACAT
GTCTTCTCGCTCCTCCAAGCCCCTGGCTCCTCAGCAGCTCTCCAAACGCCTTAAAAAGCAAAAGGAAAAC
ACACGGTCTTTCTCCAAGACTTAAGCAGATGGCATCATTACTCACGTCAAGCCCAACCTAATAATTCCCA
GGGCGAGCCCGTCCGAGCCACCTACCTTGCCTTGGGGTCGTCTCTCTCAAAGCCCCTGGAGCTTGGAATG
TGGACTTCGCTGGGGGGAGCGGCTCCGAAACGTTGAGGAAGCGCGCCTGAGCCCAGCCAGCTGCGCGCAG
CAGGGGTTCGGCTCCCGGTGCGCAAAAA
