>Addgene plasmid #29082 | pEMS1167 | addgene partial sequence | sequence record 42445 | pEMS1307-fwd 5'-ccgcacgtctaagaaaccat-3'
AATAGGCGTATCACGAGGCCCTTTCGTCTTCAAGAATTAATTCCGATCATATTCAATAACCCTTAATGAA
TTCGAGCTCCTAGGCCGGCCCCAAAGCTACTCAGTTAATATGCTAAGCCATTTTTCTCCCCCTGTACTGA
GGAAAGAGAACAGCGGAACAGCAGGTGACATAGAAATTAAGGGTTAAGTTTACAATTTGGAACATCACAT
AACAGATGGTGTCTTTTTAAATTCTGTATTTGCCTTCTCTGGGCTTTGGCATATAATGAACATACCTAGA
ATGAGCACCCAAAAAGCATGATGCCTTTTCTTTCTGTTTCATAACTTTATGGATATCTTTTTTCTTTGAA
GCCTAATTTTGTTCTTAAATTAGAAGCTCAGCAACACAAGCTACAATGCTCAGGCAGAATTGTCAAACCC
ATGAAATATGAGCCTTTACCATTTATCTCCTTGGCAAAAGAGTGCAAATGAATGATATGTCTAGAAATTA
TGTTCAATAATTATAAAATTCAATACACCTTCAATGAGACTACTTTGGATTCCTGGCATATTGGATTGAT
AAAGGGCATCTTACGAAATGTTAATTTTACTCAAAGAACCTTTCGGAGAATTTGATTTATAATTATAAAA
GCGAAATTACAAGATGACTTTCACTTCATTTTTAACTGTATTGGTGAGCCTTAATAATGCTAAATATATG
TGAAACACTTTACCAAGATTAAGACAACTTGAAAGAGGTGCTTTTTTCCCCTCTCCGTCCAAGAAGACAT
CTTTCCTAATCAACTAGATACACAGCTCTTATTGGTAACTGACACAGCAGGAAGTTTTGTGGAAA
